Addgene plasmid #77710: NEK4 gRNA (BRDN0001146180)
Purpose: 3rd generation lentiviral gRNA plasmid targeting human NEK4
Depositing lab: John Doench & David Root. Depositing organization: Broad Institute. Publication: Optimized sgRNA design to maximize activity and minimize off-target effects of CRISPR-Cas9. Doench JG, Fusi N, Sullender M, Hegde M, Vaimberg EW, Donovan KF, Smith I, Tothova Z, Wilen C, Orchard R, Virgin HW, Listgarten J, Root DE. Nat Biotechnol. 2016 Jan 18. doi: 10.1038/nbt.3437. PubMed 26780180.
Backbone
  Vector backbone: lentiGuide-Puro
  Backbone manufacturer: Zhang Lab (Addgene plasmid # 52963)
  Vector type: Mammalian Expression, Lentiviral, CRISPR
  Selectable markers: Puromycin
Growth in bacteria
  Bacterial resistance: Ampicillin, 100 μg/mL
  Growth temperature: 37°C
  Growth strain: DH5alpha
  Copy number: High Copy
Gene/Insert
  Gene/Insert name: NEK4 (alt names: NEK4; NM_001193533.1)
  gRNA/shRNA sequence: ACAATGTCAGAGGACCACAT
  Species: H. sapiens (human)
  Entrez Gene: NEK4 (a.k.a. NRK2, STK2, pp12301)
  Promoter: hU6
  Cloning method: Unknown
  Sequencing primers: 5′ U6-F; 3′ pS2-R
Terms and licenses: Academic/Nonprofit Terms; Industry Terms: Not Available to Industry
Depositor comments: The gRNA was designed to target the following Genbank reference sequence(s): NM_001193533.1,NM_003157.4. Note that this plasmid does NOT contain Cas9. It should be used in conjunction with lentiCas9-Blast (Addgene #52962) or otherwise with cell lines already expressing Cas9. Browse the full kinome gRNA library at http://www.addgene.org/pooled-library/broadgpp-human-kinome/ or visit http://www.broadinstitute.org/rnai/public/ for detailed protocols and information.
How to cite: NEK4 gRNA (BRDN0001146180) was a gift from John Doench & David Root (Addgene plasmid # 77710 ; http://n2t.net/addgene:77710 ; RRID:Addgene_77710)
