[The description below was written by a language model from this plasmid's Addgene catalogue record and pLannotate feature annotations shown in this document.]
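Description:
NEK4 gRNA (BRDN0001146180) is a third-generation lentiviral guide RNA plasmid built on the lentiGuide-Puro backbone and designed to target the human kinase gene NEK4 (also known as NRK2 or STK2) for CRISPR-Cas9 editing in mammalian cells. It is propagated in E. coli as a high-copy plasmid through a ColE1/pUC-type origin with ampicillin selection from the β-lactamase gene. The backbone also carries an f1 origin, an SV40 origin and poly(A) signal, and residual lac, T7 and T3 cloning-vector elements.

The transfer cassette is framed by an RSV promoter-driven truncated HIV-1 5' LTR and a self-inactivating ΔU3 3' LTR. Between them lie the Ψ packaging signal with a partial gag sequence, the Rev response element for Rev-dependent export of genomic RNA, and a cPPT/CTS that aids nuclear import. Because the chimeric 5' LTR removes Tat dependence and the viral genes are absent, packaging functions must be supplied in trans.

Two expression units sit within the provirus. A human U6 RNA polymerase III promoter drives the NEK4-specific spacer fused to the Streptococcus pyogenes gRNA scaffold. An EF-1α core promoter with its intron A drives puromycin N-acetyltransferase for selecting transduced cells, followed by a WPRE to enhance transcript expression.

The plasmid does not encode Cas9, so it is intended for use alongside a separate Cas9 lentiviral vector or in cells that already express Cas9. The guide was designed against two NEK4 reference transcripts. It belongs to a human kinome gRNA collection associated with work on optimised sgRNA design, and suits NEK4 knockout and loss-of-function studies.
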