Features (pLannotate 1.2.2; 29 found; start..end, strand, type, name):
     14..80      +  CDS            small t antigen (fragment): SV40 (simian virus 40) small t antigen
    106..317     +  promoter       EF-1α core promoter: core promoter for human elongation factor EF-1α
    318..1256    +  intron         EF-1α intron A: intron upstream of the start codon of human EF-1α
   1278..1877    +  CDS            PuroR (fragment): puromycin N-acetyltransferase; pac from Streptomyces; confers resistance to puromycin
   1893..2481    +  misc_feature   WPRE: woodchuck hepatitis virus posttranscriptional regulatory element
   2532..2551    +  misc_feature   cPPT/CTS (fragment): central polypurine tract and central termination sequence of HIV-1
   2553..2786    +  LTR            3' LTR (ΔU3): self-inactivating 3' long terminal repeat (LTR) from HIV-1
   2864..2985    +  polyA_signal   SV40 poly(A) signal: SV40 polyadenylation signal
   3025..3160    +  rep_origin     SV40 ori: SV40 origin of replication
   3181..3199    -  promoter       T7 promoter: promoter for bacteriophage T7 RNA polymerase
   3207..3362    +  CDS            lacZα (fragment): LacZα fragment of β-galactosidase; lacZ fragment
   3367..3795    +  rep_origin     f1 ori (sequence partly withheld): f1 bacteriophage origin of replication; arrow indicates direction of (+) strand synthesis
   3848..3952    +  promoter       AmpR promoter: bla
   3953..4813    +  CDS            AmpR: β-lactamase; bla; confers resistance to ampicillin, carbenicillin, and related antibiotics
   4984..5572    +  rep_origin     ori: high-copy-number ColE1/pMB1/pBR322/pUC origin of replication
   5755..5847    +  CDS            lacI (fragment): lac repressor; lacI; The lac repressor binds to the lac operator to inhibit transcription in E. coli. This inhibition can be relieved by adding lactose or isopropyl-β-D-thiogalactopyranoside (IPTG).
   5860..5881    +  protein_bind   CAP binding site: CAP binding activates transcription in the presence of cAMP. E. coli catabolite activator protein
   5896..5926    +  promoter       lac promoter: promoter for the E. coli lac operon
   5934..5950    +  protein_bind   lac operator: The lac repressor binds to the lac operator to inhibit transcription in E. coli. This inhibition can be relieved by adding lactose or isopropyl-β-D-thiogalactopyranoside (IPTG). lac repressor encoded by lacI
   5995..6013    +  promoter       T3 promoter: promoter for bacteriophage T3 RNA polymerase
   6041..6267    +  promoter       RSV promoter: Rous sarcoma virus enhancer/promoter
   6268..6448    +  LTR            5' LTR (truncated): truncated 5' long terminal repeat (LTR) from HIV-1
   6495..6620    +  misc_feature   HIV-1 Ψ: packaging signal of human immunodeficiency virus type 1
   6604..6967    +  CDS            HIV-1 gag (fragment): gag protein from human immunodeficiency virus 1; gag
   7113..7346    +  misc_feature   RRE: The Rev response element (RRE) of HIV-1 allows for Rev-dependent mRNA export from the nucleus to the cytoplasm.
   7723..7749    +  CDS            Rev (fragment): human immunodeficiency virus 1 (HIV-1) Rev protein; rev; enhances nuclear export of unspliced and incompletely spliced viral mRNAs
   7753..7993    +  promoter       U6 promoter: RNA polymerase III promoter for human U6 snRNA
   8023..8098    +  misc_RNA       gRNA scaffold: guide RNA scaffold for the Streptococcus pyogenes CRISPR/Cas9 system
   8154..8271    +  misc_feature   cPPT/CTS: central polypurine tract and central termination sequence of HIV-1
>Addgene plasmid #77710 | NEK4 gRNA (BRDN0001146180) | addgene full sequence | sequence record 188280 | Addgene Assembled Sequence
CCCGGGTGCAAAGATGGATAAAGTTTTAAACAGAGAGGAATCTTTGCAGCTAATGGACCTTCTAGGTCTT
GAAAGGAGTGGGAATTGGCTCCGGTGCCCGTCAGTGGGCAGAGCGCACATCGCCCACAGTCCCCGAGAAG
TTGGGGGGAGGGGTCGGCAATTGATCCGGTGCCTAGAGAAGGTGGCGCGGGGTAAACTGGGAAAGTGATG
TCGTGTACTGGCTCCGCCTTTTTCCCGAGGGTGGGGGAGAACCGTATATAAGTGCAGTAGTCGCCGTGAA
CGTTCTTTTTCGCAACGGGTTTGCCGCCAGAACACAGGTAAGTGCCGTGTGTGGTTCCCGCGGGCCTGGC
CTCTTTACGGGTTATGGCCCTTGCGTGCCTTGAATTACTTCCACCTGGCTGCAGTACGTGATTCTTGATC
CCGAGCTTCGGGTTGGAAGTGGGTGGGAGAGTTCGAGGCCTTGCGCTTAAGGAGCCCCTTCGCCTCGTGC
TTGAGTTGAGGCCTGGCCTGGGCGCTGGGGCCGCCGCGTGCGAATCTGGTGGCACCTTCGCGCCTGTCTC
GCTGCTTTCGATAAGTCTCTAGCCATTTAAAATTTTTGATGACCTGCTGCGACGCTTTTTTTCTGGCAAG
ATAGTCTTGTAAATGCGGGCCAAGATCTGCACACTGGTATTTCGGTTTTTGGGGCCGCGGGCGGCGACGG
GGCCCGTGCGTCCCAGCGCACATGTTCGGCGAGGCGGGGCCTGCGAGCGCGGCCACCGAGAATCGGACGG
GGGTAGTCTCAAGCTGGCCGGCCTGCTCTGGTGCCTGGCCTCGCGCCGCCGTGTATCGCCCCGCCCTGGG
CGGCAAGGCTGGCCCGGTCGGCACCAGTTGCGTGAGCGGAAAGATGGCCGCTTCCCGGCCCTGCTGCAGG
GAGCTCAAAATGGAGGACGCGGCGCTCGGGAGAGCGGGCGGGTGAGTCACCCACACAAAGGAAAAGGGCC
TTTCCGTCCTCAGCCGTCGCTTCATGTGACTCCACGGAGTACCGGGCGCCGTCCAGGCACCTCGATTAGT
TCTCGAGCTTTTGGAGTACGTCGTCTTTAGGTTGGGGGGAGGGGTTTTATGCGATGGAGTTTCCCCACAC
TGAGTGGGTGGAGACTGAAGTTAGGCCAGCTTGGCACTTGATGTAATTCTCCTTGGAATTTGCCCTTTTT
GAGTTTGGATCTTGGTTCATTCTCAAGCCTCAGACAGTGGTTCAAAGTTTTTTTCTTCCATTTCAGGTGT
CGTGACGTACGGCCACCATGACCGAGTACAAGCCCACGGTGCGCCTCGCCACCCGCGACGACGTCCCCAG
GGCCGTACGCACCCTCGCCGCCGCGTTCGCCGACTACCCCGCCACGCGCCACACCGTCGATCCGGACCGC
CACATCGAGCGGGTCACCGAGCTGCAAGAACTCTTCCTCACGCGCGTCGGGCTCGACATCGGCAAGGTGT
GGGTCGCGGACGACGGCGCCGCCGTGGCGGTCTGGACCACGCCGGAGAGCGTCGAAGCGGGGGCGGTGTT
CGCCGAGATCGGCCCGCGCATGGCCGAGTTGAGCGGTTCCCGGCTGGCCGCGCAGCAACAGATGGAAGGC
CTCCTGGCGCCGCACCGGCCCAAGGAGCCCGCGTGGTTCCTGGCCACCGTCGGAGTCTCGCCCGACCACC
AGGGCAAGGGTCTGGGCAGCGCCGTCGTGCTCCCCGGAGTGGAGGCGGCCGAGCGCGCCGGGGTGCCCGC
CTTCCTGGAGACCTCCGCGCCCCGCAACCTCCCCTTCTACGAGCGGCTCGGCTTCACCGTCACCGCCGAC
GTCGAGGTGCCCGAAGGACCGCGCACCTGGTGCATGACCCGCAAGCCCGGTGCCTGAACGCGTTAAGTCG
ACAATCAACCTCTGGATTACAAAATTTGTGAAAGATTGACTGGTATTCTTAACTATGTTGCTCCTTTTAC
GCTATGTGGATACGCTGCTTTAATGCCTTTGTATCATGCTATTGCTTCCCGTATGGCTTTCATTTTCTCC
TCCTTGTATAAATCCTGGTTGCTGTCTCTTTATGAGGAGTTGTGGCCCGTTGTCAGGCAACGTGGCGTGG
TGTGCACTGTGTTTGCTGACGCAACCCCCACTGGTTGGGGCATTGCCACCACCTGTCAGCTCCTTTCCGG
GACTTTCGCTTTCCCCCTCCCTATTGCCACGGCGGAACTCATCGCCGCCTGCCTTGCCCGCTGCTGGACA
GGGGCTCGGCTGTTGGGCACTGACAATTCCGTGGTGTTGTCGGGGAAATCATCGTCCTTTCCTTGGCTGC
TCGCCTGTGTTGCCACCTGGATTCTGCGCGGGACGTCCTTCTGCTACGTCCCTTCGGCCCTCAATCCAGC
GGACCTTCCTTCCCGCGGCCTGCTGCCGGCTCTGCGGCCTCTTCCGCGTCTTCGCCTTCGCCCTCAGACG
AGTCGGATCTCCCTTTGGGCCGCCTCCCCGCGTCGACTTTAAGACCAATGACTTACAAGGCAGCTGTAGA
TCTTAGCCACTTTTTAAAAGAAAAGGGGGGACTGGAAGGGCTAATTCACTCCCAACGAAGACAAGATCTG
CTTTTTGCTTGTACTGGGTCTCTCTGGTTAGACCAGATCTGAGCCTGGGAGCTCTCTGGCTAACTAGGGA
ACCCACTGCTTAAGCCTCAATAAAGCTTGCCTTGAGTGCTTCAAGTAGTGTGTGCCCGTCTGTTGTGTGA
CTCTGGTAACTAGAGATCCCTCAGACCCTTTTAGTCAGTGTGGAAAATCTCTAGCAGTACGTATAGTAGT
TCATGTCATCTTATTATTCAGTATTTATAACTTGCAAAGAAATGAATATCAGAGAGTGAGAGGAACTTGT
TTATTGCAGCTTATAATGGTTACAAATAAAGCAATAGCATCACAAATTTCACAAATAAAGCATTTTTTTC
ACTGCATTCTAGTTGTGGTTTGTCCAAACTCATCAATGTATCTTATCATGTCTGGCTCTAGCTATCCCGC
CCCTAACTCCGCCCATCCCGCCCCTAACTCCGCCCAGTTCCGCCCATTCTCCGCCCCATGGCTGACTAAT
TTTTTTTATTTATGCAGAGGCCGAGGCCGCCTCGGCCTCTGAGCTATTCCAGAAGTAGTGAGGAGGCTTT
TTTGGAGGCCTAGGGACGTACCCAATTCGCCCTATAGTGAGTCGTATTACGCGCGCTCACTGGCCGTCGT
TTTACAACGTCGTGACTGGGAAAACCCTGGCGTTACCCAACTTAATCGCCTTGCAGCACATCCCCCTTTC
GCCAGCTGGCGTAATAGCGAAGAGGCCCGCACCGATCGCCCTTCCCAACAGTTGCGCAGCCTGAATGGCG
AATGGG
[124 nt withheld, positions 3367-3490]
C
[91 nt withheld, positions 3492-3582]
A
[49 nt withheld, positions 3584-3632]
CCTTTGACGTTGGAGTCCACGTTCTTT
[37 nt withheld, positions 3660-3696]
ACCCTATCTCGGTCTATTCTTTTGATTTATAAGGGATTTTGCCGATTTCGGCCTATTGGTTAAAAAATGA
GCTGATTTAACAAAAATTTAACGCGAATTTTAACAAAATATTAACGCTTACAATTTAGGTGGCACTTTTC
GGGGAAATGTGCGCGGAACCCCTATTTGTTTATTTTTCTAAATACATTCAAATATGTATCCGCTCATGAG
ACAATAACCCTGATAAATGCTTCAATAATATTGAAAAAGGAAGAGTATGAGTATTCAACATTTCCGTGTC
GCCCTTATTCCCTTTTTTGCGGCATTTTGCCTTCCTGTTTTTGCTCACCCAGAAACGCTGGTGAAAGTAA
AAGATGCTGAAGATCAGTTGGGTGCACGAGTGGGTTACATCGAACTGGATCTCAACAGCGGTAAGATCCT
TGAGAGTTTTCGCCCCGAAGAACGTTTTCCAATGATGAGCACTTTTAAAGTTCTGCTATGTGGCGCGGTA
TTATCCCGTATTGACGCCGGGCAAGAGCAACTCGGTCGCCGCATACACTATTCTCAGAATGACTTGGTTG
AGTACTCACCAGTCACAGAAAAGCATCTTACGGATGGCATGACAGTAAGAGAATTATGCAGTGCTGCCAT
AACCATGAGTGATAACACTGCGGCCAACTTACTTCTGACAACGATCGGAGGACCGAAGGAGCTAACCGCT
TTTTTGCACAACATGGGGGATCATGTAACTCGCCTTGATCGTTGGGAACCGGAGCTGAATGAAGCCATAC
CAAACGACGAGCGTGACACCACGATGCCTGTAGCAATGGCAACAACGTTGCGCAAACTATTAACTGGCGA
ACTACTTACTCTAGCTTCCCGGCAACAATTAATAGACTGGATGGAGGCGGATAAAGTTGCAGGACCACTT
CTGCGCTCGGCCCTTCCGGCTGGCTGGTTTATTGCTGATAAATCTGGAGCCGGTGAGCGTGGGTCTCGCG
GTATCATTGCAGCACTGGGGCCAGATGGTAAGCCCTCCCGTATCGTAGTTATCTACACGACGGGGAGTCA
GGCAACTATGGATGAACGAAATAGACAGATCGCTGAGATAGGTGCCTCACTGATTAAGCATTGGTAACTG
TCAGACCAAGTTTACTCATATATACTTTAGATTGATTTAAAACTTCATTTTTAATTTAAAAGGATCTAGG
TGAAGATCCTTTTTGATAATCTCATGACCAAAATCCCTTAACGTGAGTTTTCGTTCCACTGAGCGTCAGA
CCCCGTAGAAAAGATCAAAGGATCTTCTTGAGATCCTTTTTTTCTGCGCGTAATCTGCTGCTTGCAAACA
AAAAAACCACCGCTACCAGCGGTGGTTTGTTTGCCGGATCAAGAGCTACCAACTCTTTTTCCGAAGGTAA
CTGGCTTCAGCAGAGCGCAGATACCAAATACTGTTCTTCTAGTGTAGCCGTAGTTAGGCCACCACTTCAA
GAACTCTGTAGCACCGCCTACATACCTCGCTCTGCTAATCCTGTTACCAGTGGCTGCTGCCAGTGGCGAT
AAGTCGTGTCTTACCGGGTTGGACTCAAGACGATAGTTACCGGATAAGGCGCAGCGGTCGGGCTGAACGG
GGGGTTCGTGCACACAGCCCAGCTTGGAGCGAACGACCTACACCGAACTGAGATACCTACAGCGTGAGCT
ATGAGAAAGCGCCACGCTTCCCGAAGGGAGAAAGGCGGACAGGTATCCGGTAAGCGGCAGGGTCGGAACA
GGAGAGCGCACGAGGGAGCTTCCAGGGGGAAACGCCTGGTATCTTTATAGTCCTGTCGGGTTTCGCCACC
TCTGACTTGAGCGTCGATTTTTGTGATGCTCGTCAGGGGGGCGGAGCCTATGGAAAAACGCCAGCAACGC
GGCCTTTTTACGGTTCCTGGCCTTTTGCTGGCCTTTTGCTCACATGTTCTTTCCTGCGTTATCCCCTGAT
TCTGTGGATAACCGTATTACCGCCTTTGAGTGAGCTGATACCGCTCGCCGCAGCCGAACGACCGAGCGCA
GCGAGTCAGTGAGCGAGGAAGCGGAAGAGCGCCCAATACGCAAACCGCCTCTCCCCGCGCGTTGGCCGAT
TCATTAATGCAGCTGGCACGACAGGTTTCCCGACTGGAAAGCGGGCAGTGAGCGCAACGCAATTAATGTG
AGTTAGCTCACTCATTAGGCACCCCAGGCTTTACACTTTATGCTTCCGGCTCGTATGTTGTGTGGAATTG
TGAGCGGATAACAATTTCACACAGGAAACAGCTATGACCATGATTACGCCAAGCGCGCAATTAACCCTCA
CTAAAGGGAACAAAAGCTGGAGCTGCAAGCTTAATGTAGTCTTATGCAATACTCTTGTAGTCTTGCAACA
TGGTAACGATGAGTTAGCAACATGCCTTACAAGGAGAGAAAAAGCACCGTGCATGCCGATTGGTGGAAGT
AAGGTGGTACGATCGTGCCTTATTAGGAAGGCAACAGACGGGTCTGACATGGATTGGACGAACCACTGAA
TTGCCGCATTGCAGAGATATTGTATTTAAGTGCCTAGCTCGATACATAAACGGGTCTCTCTGGTTAGACC
AGATCTGAGCCTGGGAGCTCTCTGGCTAACTAGGGAACCCACTGCTTAAGCCTCAATAAAGCTTGCCTTG
AGTGCTTCAAGTAGTGTGTGCCCGTCTGTTGTGTGACTCTGGTAACTAGAGATCCCTCAGACCCTTTTAG
TCAGTGTGGAAAATCTCTAGCAGTGGCGCCCGAACAGGGACTTGAAAGCGAAAGGGAAACCAGAGGAGCT
CTCTCGACGCAGGACTCGGCTTGCTGAAGCGCGCACGGCAAGAGGCGAGGGGCGGCGACTGGTGAGTACG
CCAAAAATTTTGACTAGCGGAGGCTAGAAGGAGAGAGATGGGTGCGAGAGCGTCAGTATTAAGCGGGGGA
GAATTAGATCGCGATGGGAAAAAATTCGGTTAAGGCCAGGGGGAAAGAAAAAATATAAATTAAAACATAT
AGTATGGGCAAGCAGGGAGCTAGAACGATTCGCAGTTAATCCTGGCCTGTTAGAAACATCAGAAGGCTGT
AGACAAATACTGGGACAGCTACAACCATCCCTTCAGACAGGATCAGAAGAACTTAGATCATTATATAATA
CAGTAGCAACCCTCTATTGTGTGCATCAAAGGATAGAGATAAAAGACACCAAGGAAGCTTTAGACAAGAT
AGAGGAAGAGCAAAACAAAAGTAAGACCACCGCACAGCAAGCGGCCGCTGATCTTCAGACCTGGAGGAGG
AGATATGAGGGACAATTGGAGAAGTGAATTATATAAATATAAAGTAGTAAAAATTGAACCATTAGGAGTA
GCACCCACCAAGGCAAAGAGAAGAGTGGTGCAGAGAGAAAAAAGAGCAGTGGGAATAGGAGCTTTGTTCC
TTGGGTTCTTGGGAGCAGCAGGAAGCACTATGGGCGCAGCGTCAATGACGCTGACGGTACAGGCCAGACA
ATTATTGTCTGGTATAGTGCAGCAGCAGAACAATTTGCTGAGGGCTATTGAGGCGCAACAGCATCTGTTG
CAACTCACAGTCTGGGGCATCAAGCAGCTCCAGGCAAGAATCCTGGCTGTGGAAAGATACCTAAAGGATC
AACAGCTCCTGGGGATTTGGGGTTGCTCTGGAAAACTCATTTGCACCACTGCTGTGCCTTGGAATGCTAG
TTGGAGTAATAAATCTCTGGAACAGATTTGGAATCACACGACCTGGATGGAGTGGGACAGAGAAATTAAC
AATTACACAAGCTTAATACACTCCTTAATTGAAGAATCGCAAAACCAGCAAGAAAAGAATGAACAAGAAT
TATTGGAATTAGATAAATGGGCAAGTTTGTGGAATTGGTTTAACATAACAAATTGGCTGTGGTATATAAA
ATTATTCATAATGATAGTAGGAGGCTTGGTAGGTTTAAGAATAGTTTTTGCTGTACTTTCTATAGTGAAT
AGAGTTAGGCAGGGATATTCACCATTATCGTTTCAGACCCACCTCCCAACCCCGAGGGGACCCAGAGAGG
GCCTATTTCCCATGATTCCTTCATATTTGCATATACGATACAAGGCTGTTAGAGAGATAATTAGAATTAA
TTTGACTGTAAACACAAAGATATTAGTACAAAATACGTGACGTAGAAAGTAATAATTTCTTGGGTAGTTT
GCAGTTTTAAAATTATGTTTTAAAATGGACTATCATATGCTTACCGTAACTTGAAAGTATTTCGATTTCT
TGGCTTTATATATCTTGTGGAAAGGACGAAACACCGACAATGTCAGAGGACCACATGTTTTAGAGCTAGA
AATAGCAAGTTAAAATAAGGCTAGTCCGTTATCAACTTGAAAAAGTGGCACCGAGTCGGTGCTTTTTTAA
GCTTGGCGTAACTAGATCTTGAGACAAATGGCAGTATTCATCCACAATTTTAAAAGAAAAGGGGGGATTG
GGGGGTACAGTGCAGGGGAAAGAATAGTAGACATAATAGCAACAGACATACAAACTAAAGAATTACAAAA
ACAAATTACAAAAATTCAAAATTTTCGGGTTTATTACAGGGACAGCAGAGATCCACTTTGGCGCCGGCTC
GAGGGGG
