>Addgene plasmid #77710 | NEK4 gRNA (BRDN0001146180) | depositor partial sequence | sequence record 145170 | Target Sequence
ACAATGTCAGAGGACCACAT
