>Addgene plasmid #77710 | NEK4 gRNA (BRDN0001146180) | addgene partial sequence | sequence record 188279 | hU6-F
TAGAAAGTAATAATTTCTTGGGTAGTTTGCAGTTTTAAAATTATGTTTTAAAATGGACTATCATATGCTT
ACCGTAACTTGAAAGTATTTCGATTTCTTGGCTTTATATATCTTGTGGAAAGGACGAAACACCGACAATG
TCAGAGGACCACATGTTTTAGAGCTAGAAATAGCAAGTTAAAATAAGGCTAGTCCGTTATCAACTTGAAA
AAGTGGCACCGAGTCGGTGCTTTTTTAAGCTTGGCGTAACTAGATCTTGAGACAAATGGCAGTATTCATC
CACAATTTTAAAAGAAAAGGGGGGATTGGGGGGTACAGTGCAGGGGAAAGAATAGTAGACATAATAGCAA
CAGACATACAAACTAAAGAATTACAAAAACAAATTACAAAAATTCAAAATTTTCGGGTTTATTACAGGGA
CAGCAGAGATCCACTTTGGCGCCGGCTCGAGGGGGCCCGGGTGCAAAGATGGATAAAGTTTTAAACAGAG
AGGAATCTTTGCAGCTAATGGACCTTCTAGGTCTTGAAAGGAGTGGGAATTGGCTCCGGTGCCCGTCAGT
GGGCAGAGCG
